>Addgene plasmid #22094 | pK-11 | addgene partial sequence | sequence record 27866 | 22094 with T3
CCGCGGTGGCGGCCGAAGTTCCTATTCTCTAGAAAGTATAGGAACTTCGCGGCCAATTCTACCGGGTAGG
GGAGGCGCTTTTCCCAAGGCAGTCTGGAGCATGCGCTTTAGCAGCCCCGCTGGGCACTTGGCGCTACACA
AGTGGCCTCTGGCCTCGCACACATTCCACATCCACCGGTAGGCGCCAACCGGCTCCGTTCTTTGGTGGCC
CCTTCGCGCCACCTTCTACTCCTCCCCTAGTCAGGAAGTTCCCCCCCGCCCCGCAGCTCGCGTCGTGCAG
GACGTGACAAATGGAAGTAGCACGTCTCACTAGTCTCGTGCAGATGGACAGCACCGCTGAGCAATGGAAG
CGGGTAGGCCTTTGGGGCAGCGGCCAATAGCAGCTTTGCTCCTTCGCTTTCTGGGCTCAGAGGCTGGGAA
GGGGTGGGTCCGGGGGCGGGCTCAGGGGCGGGCTCAGGGGCGGGGCGGGCGCCCGAAGGTCCTCCGGAGG
CCCGGCATTCTGCACGCTTCAAAAGCGCACGTCTGCCGCGCTGTTCTCCTCTTCCTCATCTCCGGGCCTT
TCGACCTGCAGCCAATATGGGATCGGCCATTGAACAAGATGGATTGCACGCAGGTTCTCCGGCCGCTTGG
GTGGAGAGGCTATTCGGCTATGACTGGGCACAACAGACAATCGGCTGCTCTGATGCCGCCGTGTTCCGGC
TGTCAGCGCA
