[The description below was written by a language model from this plasmid's Addgene catalogue record.]
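Description:
pK-11 is a high-copy bacterial cloning plasmid built on the Stratagene pBluescript SK backbone (about 3 kb) and selected in E. coli with ampicillin. It serves as a source of a recombinase-flanked selection cassette rather than as an expression vector in its own right. The roughly 1.9 kb insert, Frt-PGKNeo-Frt-LoxP, sits between the SacI and KpnI sites of the polylinker, both of which are preserved, and can be read from the flanking T3 and T7 primer sites.

The cassette consists of a neomycin resistance gene driven by the PGK promoter, a combination commonly used for G418 selection in mammalian cells such as embryonic stem cells. It is bracketed by two FRT sites and followed by a single loxP site. In a gene-targeting design, the PGKNeo marker allows selection of correctly targeted clones and can afterwards be excised by Flp recombinase acting on the FRT pair, leaving one FRT and the loxP site behind. That residual loxP can then pair with a second loxP placed elsewhere in the targeted locus, permitting Cre-mediated deletion of the intervening sequence. This arrangement fits the associated work, which generated an allelic series of Fgf8 mutants through Cre- and Flp-mediated recombination.

The depositor notes that pK-11 lacks the polylinker sites between the 5′ FRT and PGKNeo that are present in the related plasmid pM30. Known unique restriction sites include SacI, SacII, SalI, BamHI, ApaI, KpnI and HindIII, which are useful for moving the cassette or adding homology arms. No feature table is provided, so element positions and orientations are not recorded.
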