Addgene plasmid #22094: pK-11
Depositing lab: Gail Martin. Depositing organization: University of California, San Francisco (UCSF). Publication: An Fgf8 mutant allelic series generated by Cre- and Flp-mediated recombination. Meyers EN, Lewandoski M, Martin GR. Nat Genet. 1998 Feb . 18(2):136-41. 10.1038/ng0298-136 PubMed 9462741.
Backbone
  Vector backbone: pBluescript SK
  Backbone manufacturer: Stratagene
  Backbone size w/o insert (bp): 3000
  Vector type: Bacterial
Growth in bacteria
  Bacterial resistance: Ampicillin, 100 μg/mL
  Growth temperature: 37°C
  Growth strain: DH5alpha
  Copy number: High Copy
Gene/Insert
  Gene/Insert name: Frt-PGKNeo-Frt-LoxP
  Insert size (bp): 1900
  Cloning method: Restriction Enzyme; 5′ cloning site SacI (not destroyed); 3′ cloning site KpnI (not destroyed)
  Sequencing primers: 5′ T3; 3′ T7
Terms and licenses: Academic/Nonprofit Terms; Industry Terms: Not Available to Industry
Depositor comments: The FRT sequence (+strand) is 5'-GAAGTTCCTATTCTCTAGAAAGTATAGGAACTTC-3' and the LoxP sequence (+strand) is 5'-ATAACTTCGTATAGCATACATTATACGAAGTTAT-3'. pK11 is missing the polylinker sites between the 5' FRT sequence and the PGKNeo that are present in pM30. Known unique sites include: SacI, SacII, SalI, BamHI, ApaI, KpnI and HindIII.
How to cite: pK-11 was a gift from Gail Martin (Addgene plasmid # 22094 ; http://n2t.net/addgene:22094 ; RRID:Addgene_22094)
